Addgene plasmid #144941: TFORF3465
Purpose: Lentiviral vector for overexpressing transcription factor ORFs with unique 24-bp barcodes. Barcodes facilitate identification of transcription factors in pooled screens.
Depositing lab: Feng Zhang. Depositing organization: Broad Institute. Publication: A transcription factor atlas of directed differentiation. Joung J, Ma S, Tay T, Geiger-Schuller KR, Kirchgatterer PC, Verdine VK, Guo B, Arias-Garcia MA, Allen WE, Singh A, Kuksenko O, Abudayyeh OO, Gootenberg JS, Fu Z, Macrae RK, Buenrostro JD, Regev A, Zhang F. Cell. 2023 Jan 5;186(1):209-229.e26. doi: 10.1016/j.cell.2022.11.026. PubMed 36608654.
Backbone
  Vector backbone: pLX_TRC317
  Backbone manufacturer: Broad Institute Genetic Perturbation Platform
  Backbone size w/o insert (bp): 8264
  Vector type: Mammalian Expression, Lentiviral
  Selectable markers: Puromycin
Growth in bacteria
  Bacterial resistance: Ampicillin, 100 μg/mL
  Growth temperature: 37°C
  Growth strain: NEB Stable
  Copy number: High Copy
Gene/Insert
  Gene/Insert name: ZBTB48
  Species: H. sapiens (human)
  Insert size (bp): 2270
  Entrez Gene: ZBTB48 (a.k.a. HKR3, TZAP, ZNF855, pp9964)
  Promoter: EF1a
  Tag / fusion protein: V5 (C terminal on insert)
  Cloning method: Gateway Cloning
  Sequencing primers: 5′ GGGTGGAGACTGAAGTTAGGCCAG; 3′ CACATAGCGTAAAAGGAGCAACATAG
Resource information
  A portion of this plasmid was derived from a plasmid made by: Broad Institute Genetic Perturbation Platform
Terms and licenses: Academic/Nonprofit Terms; Industry Terms: Not Available to Industry
Depositor comments: NM_001278647.1 Please test multiple small colonies in case of plasmid recombination. To make this collection available in a timely manner, a portion of this collection was not fully sequenced by Addgene. If an Addgene verified full plasmid sequence is not available, please contact us prior to placing an order to request the full sequence.
How to cite: TFORF3465 was a gift from Feng Zhang (Addgene plasmid # 144941 ; http://n2t.net/addgene:144941 ; RRID:Addgene_144941)
