[The description below was written by a language model from this plasmid's Addgene catalogue record and pLannotate feature annotations shown in this document.]
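Description:
TFORF3465 is a third-generation-style, self-inactivating lentiviral expression plasmid built on the pLX_TRC317 backbone and carrying the human transcription factor ZBTB48 (also known as HKR3 or TZAP). It belongs to a barcoded transcription factor ORF collection in which each clone carries a unique 24-bp barcode, so that the overexpressed factor can be identified in pooled screens. The barcode is not annotated as a separate feature in the table. In bacteria the plasmid is maintained by a high-copy ColE1/pUC-type origin with ampicillin resistance (AmpR), and an f1 origin is also present. The depositor notes a risk of recombination, which is common for LTR-containing plasmids.

The viral genome is transcribed from an RSV promoter fused to a truncated HIV-1 5' LTR, followed by the Ψ packaging signal, a gag fragment, the RRE for Rev-dependent nuclear export, and a cPPT/CTS. It ends in a ΔU3 3' LTR that inactivates LTR promoter activity after integration, with an SV40 poly(A) signal downstream. Two expression units lie between the LTRs. An SV40 early promoter drives puromycin N-acetyltransferase for selection of transduced mammalian cells. The strong constitutive EF-1α promoter drives the ZBTB48 ORF. The ORF was inserted by Gateway cloning and is flanked by attB1 and attB2 sites, with a V5 epitope tag downstream of attB2 as a C-terminal fusion. A WPRE follows to enhance transcript stability and expression.

The annotated sequence of 10,534 nt matches the sum of the stated backbone and insert sizes. The construct is intended for lentiviral overexpression of ZBTB48, either individually or in pooled transcription factor screens such as directed differentiation studies.
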