Features (pLannotate 1.2.2; 34 found; start..end, strand, type, name):
      5..231     +  promoter       RSV promoter: Rous sarcoma virus enhancer/promoter
    232..412     +  LTR            5' LTR (truncated): truncated 5' long terminal repeat (LTR) from HIV-1
    459..584     +  misc_feature   HIV-1 Ψ: packaging signal of human immunodeficiency virus type 1
    568..931     +  CDS            HIV-1 gag (fragment): gag protein from human immunodeficiency virus 1; gag
   1077..1310    +  misc_feature   RRE: The Rev response element (RRE) of HIV-1 allows for Rev-dependent mRNA export from the nucleus to the cytoplasm.
   1687..1713    +  CDS            Rev (fragment): human immunodeficiency virus 1 (HIV-1) Rev protein; rev; enhances nuclear export of unspliced and incompletely spliced viral mRNAs
   1720..1743    +  promoter       SV40 promoter (fragment): SV40 early promoter
   1744..1815    +  promoter       SV40 promoter (fragment): SV40 enhancer and early promoter
   1839..1974    +  rep_origin     SV40 ori: SV40 origin of replication
   2020..2616    +  CDS            PuroR (fragment): puromycin N-acetyltransferase; pac from Streptomyces; confers resistance to puromycin
   2665..2782    +  misc_feature   cPPT/CTS: central polypurine tract and central termination sequence of HIV-1
   2847..2913    +  CDS            small t antigen (fragment): SV40 (simian virus 40) small t antigen
   2920..4098    +  promoter       EF-1α promoter: strong constitutive promoter for human elongation factor EF-1α
   4119..4136    +  protein_bind   attB1 (fragment): mutant version of attB; core recombination site for the Gateway® BP reaction BP Clonase™
   4142..6205    +  CDS            ZBTB48: TZAP_HUMAN - Also known as HKR3 From Homo sapiens (Human).
   6207..6231    -  protein_bind   attB2: mutant version of attB; recombination site for the Gateway® BP reaction BP Clonase™
   6239..6280    +  CDS            V5 tag: epitope tag from simian virus 5
   6296..6349    +  promoter       U6 promoter (fragment): RNA polymerase III promoter for human U6 snRNA
   6391..6979    +  misc_feature   WPRE: woodchuck hepatitis virus posttranscriptional regulatory element
   7030..7049    +  misc_feature   cPPT/CTS (fragment): central polypurine tract and central termination sequence of HIV-1
   7051..7284    +  LTR            3' LTR (ΔU3): self-inactivating 3' long terminal repeat (LTR) from HIV-1
   7362..7483    +  polyA_signal   SV40 poly(A) signal: SV40 polyadenylation signal
   7523..7658    +  rep_origin     SV40 ori: SV40 origin of replication
   7679..7697    -  promoter       T7 promoter: promoter for bacteriophage T7 RNA polymerase
   7705..7860    +  CDS            lacZα (fragment): LacZα fragment of β-galactosidase; lacZ fragment
   7865..8293    +  rep_origin     f1 ori (sequence partly withheld): f1 bacteriophage origin of replication; arrow indicates direction of (+) strand synthesis
   8346..8450    +  promoter       AmpR promoter: bla
   8451..9311    +  CDS            AmpR: β-lactamase; bla; confers resistance to ampicillin, carbenicillin, and related antibiotics
   9482..10070   +  rep_origin     ori: high-copy-number ColE1/pMB1/pBR322/pUC origin of replication
  10253..10345   +  CDS            lacI (fragment): lac repressor; lacI; The lac repressor binds to the lac operator to inhibit transcription in E. coli. This inhibition can be relieved by adding lactose or isopropyl-β-D-thiogalactopyranoside (IPTG).
  10358..10379   +  protein_bind   CAP binding site: CAP binding activates transcription in the presence of cAMP. E. coli catabolite activator protein
  10394..10424   +  promoter       lac promoter: promoter for the E. coli lac operon
  10432..10448   +  protein_bind   lac operator: The lac repressor binds to the lac operator to inhibit transcription in E. coli. This inhibition can be relieved by adding lactose or isopropyl-β-D-thiogalactopyranoside (IPTG). lac repressor encoded by lacI
  10493..10511   +  promoter       T3 promoter: promoter for bacteriophage T3 RNA polymerase
>Addgene plasmid #144941 | TFORF3465 | addgene full sequence | sequence record 404509 | Addgene NGS Result
TTAATGTAGTCTTATGCAATACTCTTGTAGTCTTGCAACATGGTAACGATGAGTTAGCAACATGCCTTAC
AAGGAGAGAAAAAGCACCGTGCATGCCGATTGGTGGAAGTAAGGTGGTACGATCGTGCCTTATTAGGAAG
GCAACAGACGGGTCTGACATGGATTGGACGAACCACTGAATTGCCGCATTGCAGAGATATTGTATTTAAG
TGCCTAGCTCGATACATAAACGGGTCTCTCTGGTTAGACCAGATCTGAGCCTGGGAGCTCTCTGGCTAAC
TAGGGAACCCACTGCTTAAGCCTCAATAAAGCTTGCCTTGAGTGCTTCAAGTAGTGTGTGCCCGTCTGTT
GTGTGACTCTGGTAACTAGAGATCCCTCAGACCCTTTTAGTCAGTGTGGAAAATCTCTAGCAGTGGCGCC
CGAACAGGGACTTGAAAGCGAAAGGGAAACCAGAGGAGCTCTCTCGACGCAGGACTCGGCTTGCTGAAGC
GCGCACGGCAAGAGGCGAGGGGCGGCGACTGGTGAGTACGCCAAAAATTTTGACTAGCGGAGGCTAGAAG
GAGAGAGATGGGTGCGAGAGCGTCAGTATTAAGCGGGGGAGAATTAGATCGCGATGGGAAAAAATTCGGT
TAAGGCCAGGGGGAAAGAAAAAATATAAATTAAAACATATAGTATGGGCAAGCAGGGAGCTAGAACGATT
CGCAGTTAATCCTGGCCTGTTAGAAACATCAGAAGGCTGTAGACAAATACTGGGACAGCTACAACCATCC
CTTCAGACAGGATCAGAAGAACTTAGATCATTATATAATACAGTAGCAACCCTCTATTGTGTGCATCAAA
GGATAGAGATAAAAGACACCAAGGAAGCTTTAGACAAGATAGAGGAAGAGCAAAACAAAAGTAAGACCAC
CGCACAGCAAGCGGCCGCTGATCTTCAGACCTGGAGGAGGAGATATGAGGGACAATTGGAGAAGTGAATT
ATATAAATATAAAGTAGTAAAAATTGAACCATTAGGAGTAGCACCCACCAAGGCAAAGAGAAGAGTGGTG
CAGAGAGAAAAAAGAGCAGTGGGAATAGGAGCTTTGTTCCTTGGGTTCTTGGGAGCAGCAGGAAGCACTA
TGGGCGCAGCGTCAATGACGCTGACGGTACAGGCCAGACAATTATTGTCTGGTATAGTGCAGCAGCAGAA
CAATTTGCTGAGGGCTATTGAGGCGCAACAGCATCTGTTGCAACTCACAGTCTGGGGCATCAAGCAGCTC
CAGGCAAGAATCCTGGCTGTGGAAAGATACCTAAAGGATCAACAGCTCCTGGGGATTTGGGGTTGCTCTG
GAAAACTCATTTGCACCACTGCTGTGCCTTGGAATGCTAGTTGGAGTAATAAATCTCTGGAACAGATTTG
GAATCACACGACCTGGATGGAGTGGGACAGAGAAATTAACAATTACACAAGCTTAATACACTCCTTAATT
GAAGAATCGCAAAACCAGCAAGAAAAGAATGAACAAGAATTATTGGAATTAGATAAATGGGCAAGTTTGT
GGAATTGGTTTAACATAACAAATTGGCTGTGGTATATAAAATTATTCATAATGATAGTAGGAGGCTTGGT
AGGTTTAAGAATAGTTTTTGCTGTACTTTCTATAGTGAATAGAGTTAGGCAGGGATATTCACCATTATCG
TTTCAGACCCACCTCCCAACCCCGAGGGGACCCATGCATTGCATCTCAATTAGTCAGCAACCAGGTGTGG
AAAGTCCCCAGGCTCCCCAGCAGGCAGAAGTATGCAAAGCATGCGTCTCAATTAGTCAGCAACCATAGTC
CCGCCCCTAACTCCGCCCATCCCGCCCCTAACTCCGCCCAGTTCCGCCCATTCTCCGCCCCATGGCTGAC
TAATTTTTTTTATTTATGCAGAGGCCGAGGCCGCCTCGGCCTCTGAGCTATTCCAGAAGTAGTGAGGAGG
CTTTTTTGGAGGCCTAGGCTTTTGCAAAAAGCTTTCTAGAGGTACCACCGGAGCTTACCATGACCGAGTA
CAAGCCCACGGTGCGCCTCGCCACCCGCGACGACGTCCCCAGGGCCGTACGCACCCTCGCCGCCGCGTTC
GCCGACTACCCCGCCACGCGCCACACCGTCGATCCGGACCGCCACATCGAGCGGGTCACCGAGCTGCAAG
AACTCTTCCTCACGCGCGTCGGGCTCGACATCGGCAAGGTGTGGGTCGCGGACGACGGCGCCGCCGTGGC
GGTCTGGACCACGCCGGAGAGCGTCGAAGCGGGGGCGGTGTTCGCCGAGATCGGCCCGCGCATGGCCGAG
TTGAGCGGTTCCCGGCTGGCCGCGCAGCAACAGATGGAAGGCCTCCTGGCGCCGCACCGGCCCAAGGAGC
CCGCGTGGTTCCTGGCCACCGTCGGCGTCTCGCCCGACCACCAGGGCAAGGGTCTGGGCAGCGCCGTCGT
GCTCCCCGGAGTGGAGGCGGCCGAGCGCGCCGGGGTGCCCGCCTTCCTGGAGACCTCCGCGCCCCGCAAC
CTCCCCTTCTACGAGCGGCTCGGCTTCACCGTCACCGCCGACGTCGAGGTGCCCGAAGGACCGCGCACCT
GGTGCATGACCCGCAAGCCCGGTGCCAGTTAACGAATTCTAGATCTTGAGACAAATGGCAGTATTCATCC
ACAATTTTAAAAGAAAAGGGGGGATTGGGGGGTACAGTGCAGGGGAAAGAATAGTAGACATAATAGCAAC
AGACATACAAACTAAAGAATTACAAAAACAAATTACAAAAATTCAAAATTTTCGGGTTTATTACAGGGAC
AGCAGAGATCCACTTTGGCGCCGGCTCGAGGCCTGCAGGTGCAAAGATGGATAAAGTTTTAAACAGAGAG
GAATCTTTGCAGCTAATGGACCTTCTAGGTCTTGAAAGGAGTGGGAATTGGCTCCGGTGCCCGTCAGTGG
GCAGAGCGCACATCGCCCACAGTCCCCGAGAAGTTGGGGGGAGGGGTCGGCAATTGAACCGGTGCCTAGA
GAAGGTGGCGCGGGGTAAACTGGGAAAGTGATGTCGTGTACTGGCTCCGCCTTTTTCCCGAGGGTGGGGG
AGAACCGTATATAAGTGCAGTAGTCGCCGTGAACGTTCTTTTTCGCAACGGGTTTGCCGCCAGAACACAG
GTAAGTGCCGTGTGTGGTTCCCGCGGGCCTGGCCTCTTTACGGGTTATGGCCCTTGCGTGCCTTGAATTA
CTTCCACCTGGCTGCAGTACGTGATTCTTGATCCCGAGCTTCGGGTTGGAAGTGGGTGGGAGAGTTCGAG
GCCTTGCGCTTAAGGAGCCCCTTCGCCTCGTGCTTGAGTTGAGGCCTGGCCTGGGCGCTGGGGCCGCCGC
GTGCGAATCTGGTGGCACCTTCGCGCCTGTCTCGCTGCTTTCGATAAGTCTCTAGCCATTTAAAATTTTT
GATGACCTGCTGCGACGCTTTTTTTCTGGCAAGATAGTCTTGTAAATGCGGGCCAAGATCTGCACACTGG
TATTTCGGTTTTTGGGGCCGCGGGCGGCGACGGGGCCCGTGCGTCCCAGCGCACATGTTCGGCGAGGCGG
GGCCTGCGAGCGCGGCCACCGAGAATCGGACGGGGGTAGTCTCAAGCTGGCCGGCCTGCTCTGGTGCCTG
GCCTCGCGCCGCCGTGTATCGCCCCGCCCTGGGCGGCAAGGCTGGCCCGGTCGGCACCAGTTGCGTGAGC
GGAAAGATGGCCGCTTCCCGGCCCTGCTGCAGGGAGCTCAAAATGGAGGACGCGGCGCTCGGGAGAGCGG
GCGGGTGAGTCACCCACACAAAGGAAAAGGGCCTTTCCGTCCTCAGCCGTCGCTTCATGTGACTCCACGG
AGTACCGGGCGCCGTCCAGGCACCTCGATTAGTTCTCGAGCTTTTGGAGTACGTCGTCTTTAGGTTGGGG
GGAGGGGTTTTATGCGATGGAGTTTCCCCACACTGAGTGGGTGGAGACTGAAGTTAGGCCAGCTTGGCAC
TTGATGTAATTCTCCTTGGAATTTGCCCTTTTTGAGTTTGGATCTTGGTTCATTCTCAAGCCTCAGACAG
TGGTTCAAAGTTTTTTTCTTCCATTTCAGGTGTCGTGAGGCTAGCATCGATTGATCAACAAGTTTGTACA
AAAAAGTTGGCATGGACGGCTCCTTCGTCCAGCACAGTGTGAGGGTTCTGCAGGAGCTCAACAAGCAGCG
GGAGAAGGGCCAGTACTGCGACGCCACTCTGGACGTGGGGGGCCTGGTGTTTAAGGCACACTGGAGTGTC
CTTGCCTGCTGCAGTCACTTTTTCCAGAGCCTCTACGGGGATGGCTCAGGGGGCAGTGTCGTCCTCCCTG
CTGGCTTCGCTGAGATCTTTGGCCTCTTGTTGGACTTTTTCTACACTGGTCACCTCGCTCTCACCTCAGG
GAACCGGGATCAGGTGCTCCTGGCAGCCAGGGAGTTGCGAGTGCCAGAGGCCGTAGAGCTGTGCCAGAGC
TTCAAGCCCAAAACTTCAGTGGGACAGGCAGCAGGTGGCCAGAGTGGGCTGGGGCCCCCTGCCTCCCAGA
ATGTGAACAGCCACGTCAAGGAGCCGGCAGGCTTGGAAGAAGAGGAAGTTTCGAGGACTCTGGGTCTAGT
CCCCAGGGATCAGGAGCCCAGAGGCAGTCATAGTCCTCAGAGGCCCCAGCTCCATTCCCCAGCTCAGAGT
GAGGGCCCCTCCTCCCTCTGTGGGAAACTGAAGCAGGCCTTGAAGCCTTGTCCCCTTGAGGACAAGAAAC
CCGAGGACTGCAAAGTGCCCCCAAGGCCCTTAGAGGCTGAAGGTGCCCAGCTGCAGGGCGGCAGTAATGA
GTGGGAAGTGGTGGTTCAAGTGGAGGATGATGGGGATGGCGATTACATGTCTGAGCCTGAGGCTGTGCTG
ACCAGGAGGAAGTCAAATGTAATCCGAAAGCCCTGTGCAGCTGAGCCAGCCCTGAGCGCGGGCTCCCTAG
CAGCTGAGCCTGCTGAGAACAGAAAAGGTACAGCGGTGCCGGTCGAATGCCCCACATGTCATAAAAAGTT
CCTCAGCAAATATTATCTAAAAGTCCACAACAGGAAACATACTGGGGAGAAACCCTTTGAGTGTCCCAAA
TGTGGGAAGTGTTACTTTCGGAAGGAGAACCTCCTGGAGCATGAAGCCCGGAATTGCATGAACCGCTCGG
AACAGGTCTTCACGTGCTCTGTGTGCCAGGAGACATTCCGCCGAAGGATGGAGCTGCGGGTGCACATGGT
GTCTCACACAGGGGAGATGCCCTACAAGTGTTCCTCCTGCTCCCAGCAGTTCATGCAGAAGAAGGACTTG
CAGAGCCACATGATCAAACTTCATGGAGCCCCCAAGCCCCATGCATGCCCCACCTGTGCCAAGTGCTTCC
TGTCTCGGACAGAGCTGCAGCTGCATGAAGCTTTCAAGCACCGTGGTGAGAAGCTGTTTGTGTGTGAGGA
GTGTGGGCACCGGGCCTCGAGCCGGAATGGCCTGCAGATGCACATCAAGGCCAAGCACAGGAATGAGAGG
CCACACGTATGTGAGTTCTGCAGCCACGCCTTCACCCAAAAGGCCAATCTCAACATGCACCTGCGCACAC
ACACGGGTGAGAAGCCCTTCCAGTGCCACCTCTGTGGCAAGACCTTCCGAACCCAAGCCAGCCTGGACAA
GCACAACCGCACCCACACCGGGGAAAGGCCCTTCAGTTGCGAGTTCTGTGAACAGCGCTTCACTGAGAAG
GGGCCCCTCCTGAGGCACGTGGCCAGCCGCCATCAGGAGGGCCGGCCCCACTTCTGCCAGATATGCGGCA
AGACCTTCAAAGCCGTGGAGCAACTGCGTGTGCACGTCAGACGGCACAAGGGGGTGAGGAAGTTTGAGTG
CACCGAGTGTGGCTACAAGTTTACCCGACAGGCCCACCTGCGGAGGCACATGGAGATCCACGACCGGGTA
GAGAACTACAACCCGCGGCAGCGCAAGCTCCGCAACCTGATCATCGAGGACGAGAAGATGGTGGTGGTGG
CGCTGCAGCCGCCTGCAGAGCTGGAGGTGGGCTCGGCGGAGGTCATTGTGGAGTCCCTGGCCCAGGGCGG
CCTGGCCTCCCAGCTCCCCGGCCAGAGACTGTGTGCAGAGGAGAGCTTCACCGGCCCAGGTGTCCTGGAG
CCCTCCCTCATCATCACAGCTGCTGTCCCCGAGGACTGTGACACATACCCAACTTTCTTGTACAAAGTGG
TTGATATCGGTAAGCCTATCCCTAACCCTCTCCTCGGTCTCGATTCTACGTAGTAATGAACTAGTCCGTA
ACTTGAAAGTATTTCGATTTCTTGGCTTTATATATCTTGTGGAAAGGACGATGTTAGCAAACGTAGTAAA
AAGTCACGCGTTAAGTCGACAATCAACCTCTGGATTACAAAATTTGTGAAAGATTGACTGGTATTCTTAA
CTATGTTGCTCCTTTTACGCTATGTGGATACGCTGCTTTAATGCCTTTGTATCATGCTATTGCTTCCCGT
ATGGCTTTCATTTTCTCCTCCTTGTATAAATCCTGGTTGCTGTCTCTTTATGAGGAGTTGTGGCCCGTTG
TCAGGCAACGTGGCGTGGTGTGCACTGTGTTTGCTGACGCAACCCCCACTGGTTGGGGCATTGCCACCAC
CTGTCAGCTCCTTTCCGGGACTTTCGCTTTCCCCCTCCCTATTGCCACGGCGGAACTCATCGCCGCCTGC
CTTGCCCGCTGCTGGACAGGGGCTCGGCTGTTGGGCACTGACAATTCCGTGGTGTTGTCGGGGAAATCAT
CGTCCTTTCCTTGGCTGCTCGCCTGTGTTGCCACCTGGATTCTGCGCGGGACGTCCTTCTGCTACGTCCC
TTCGGCCCTCAATCCAGCGGACCTTCCTTCCCGCGGCCTGCTGCCGGCTCTGCGGCCTCTTCCGCGTCTT
CGCCTTCGCCCTCAGACGAGTCGGATCTCCCTTTGGGCCGCCTCCCCGCGTCGACTTTAAGACCAATGAC
TTACAAGGCAGCTGTAGATCTTAGCCACTTTTTAAAAGAAAAGGGGGGACTGGAAGGGCTAATTCACTCC
CAACGAAGACAAGATCTGCTTTTTGCTTGTACTGGGTCTCTCTGGTTAGACCAGATCTGAGCCTGGGAGC
TCTCTGGCTAACTAGGGAACCCACTGCTTAAGCCTCAATAAAGCTTGCCTTGAGTGCTTCAAGTAGTGTG
TGCCCGTCTGTTGTGTGACTCTGGTAACTAGAGATCCCTCAGACCCTTTTAGTCAGTGTGGAAAATCTCT
AGCAGTACGTATAGTAGTTCATGTCATCTTATTATTCAGTATTTATAACTTGCAAAGAAATGAATATCAG
AGAGTGAGAGGAACTTGTTTATTGCAGCTTATAATGGTTACAAATAAAGCAATAGCATCACAAATTTCAC
AAATAAAGCATTTTTTTCACTGCATTCTAGTTGTGGTTTGTCCAAACTCATCAATGTATCTTATCATGTC
TGGCTCTAGCTATCCCGCCCCTAACTCCGCCCATCCCGCCCCTAACTCCGCCCAGTTCCGCCCATTCTCC
GCCCCATGGCTGACTAATTTTTTTTATTTATGCAGAGGCCGAGGCCGCCTCGGCCTCTGAGCTATTCCAG
AAGTAGTGAGGAGGCTTTTTTGGAGGCCTAGGGACGTACCCAATTCGCCCTATAGTGAGTCGTATTACGC
GCGCTCACTGGCCGTCGTTTTACAACGTCGTGACTGGGAAAACCCTGGCGTTACCCAACTTAATCGCCTT
GCAGCACATCCCCCTTTCGCCAGCTGGCGTAATAGCGAAGAGGCCCGCACCGATCGCCCTTCCCAACAGT
TGCGCAGCCTGAATGGCGAATGGG
[124 nt withheld, positions 7865-7988]
C
[91 nt withheld, positions 7990-8080]
A
[49 nt withheld, positions 8082-8130]
CCTTTGACGTTGGAGTCCACGTTCTTT
[37 nt withheld, positions 8158-8194]
ACCCTATCTCGGTCTATTCTTTTGATTTATAAGGGATTTTGCCGATTTCGGCCTATTGGTTAAAAAATGA
GCTGATTTAACAAAAATTTAACGCGAATTTTAACAAAATATTAACGCTTACAATTTAGGTGGCACTTTTC
GGGGAAATGTGCGCGGAACCCCTATTTGTTTATTTTTCTAAATACATTCAAATATGTATCCGCTCATGAG
ACAATAACCCTGATAAATGCTTCAATAATATTGAAAAAGGAAGAGTATGAGTATTCAACATTTCCGTGTC
GCCCTTATTCCCTTTTTTGCGGCATTTTGCCTTCCTGTTTTTGCTCACCCAGAAACGCTGGTGAAAGTAA
AAGATGCTGAAGATCAGTTGGGTGCACGAGTGGGTTACATCGAACTGGATCTCAACAGCGGTAAGATCCT
TGAGAGTTTTCGCCCCGAAGAACGTTTTCCAATGATGAGCACTTTTAAAGTTCTGCTATGTGGCGCGGTA
TTATCCCGTATTGACGCCGGGCAAGAGCAACTCGGTCGCCGCATACACTATTCTCAGAATGACTTGGTTG
AGTACTCACCAGTCACAGAAAAGCATCTTACGGATGGCATGACAGTAAGAGAATTATGCAGTGCTGCCAT
AACCATGAGTGATAACACTGCGGCCAACTTACTTCTGACAACGATCGGAGGACCGAAGGAGCTAACCGCT
TTTTTGCACAACATGGGGGATCATGTAACTCGCCTTGATCGTTGGGAACCGGAGCTGAATGAAGCCATAC
CAAACGACGAGCGTGACACCACGATGCCTGTAGCAATGGCAACAACGTTGCGCAAACTATTAACTGGCGA
ACTACTTACTCTAGCTTCCCGGCAACAATTAATAGACTGGATGGAGGCGGATAAAGTTGCAGGACCACTT
CTGCGCTCGGCCCTTCCGGCTGGCTGGTTTATTGCTGATAAATCTGGAGCCGGTGAGCGTGGGTCTCGCG
GTATCATTGCAGCACTGGGGCCAGATGGTAAGCCCTCCCGTATCGTAGTTATCTACACGACGGGGAGTCA
GGCAACTATGGATGAACGAAATAGACAGATCGCTGAGATAGGTGCCTCACTGATTAAGCATTGGTAACTG
TCAGACCAAGTTTACTCATATATACTTTAGATTGATTTAAAACTTCATTTTTAATTTAAAAGGATCTAGG
TGAAGATCCTTTTTGATAATCTCATGACCAAAATCCCTTAACGTGAGTTTTCGTTCCACTGAGCGTCAGA
CCCCGTAGAAAAGATCAAAGGATCTTCTTGAGATCCTTTTTTTCTGCGCGTAATCTGCTGCTTGCAAACA
AAAAAACCACCGCTACCAGCGGTGGTTTGTTTGCCGGATCAAGAGCTACCAACTCTTTTTCCGAAGGTAA
CTGGCTTCAGCAGAGCGCAGATACCAAATACTGTTCTTCTAGTGTAGCCGTAGTTAGGCCACCACTTCAA
GAACTCTGTAGCACCGCCTACATACCTCGCTCTGCTAATCCTGTTACCAGTGGCTGCTGCCAGTGGCGAT
AAGTCGTGTCTTACCGGGTTGGACTCAAGACGATAGTTACCGGATAAGGCGCAGCGGTCGGGCTGAACGG
GGGGTTCGTGCACACAGCCCAGCTTGGAGCGAACGACCTACACCGAACTGAGATACCTACAGCGTGAGCT
ATGAGAAAGCGCCACGCTTCCCGAAGGGAGAAAGGCGGACAGGTATCCGGTAAGCGGCAGGGTCGGAACA
GGAGAGCGCACGAGGGAGCTTCCAGGGGGAAACGCCTGGTATCTTTATAGTCCTGTCGGGTTTCGCCACC
TCTGACTTGAGCGTCGATTTTTGTGATGCTCGTCAGGGGGGCGGAGCCTATGGAAAAACGCCAGCAACGC
GGCCTTTTTACGGTTCCTGGCCTTTTGCTGGCCTTTTGCTCACATGTTCTTTCCTGCGTTATCCCCTGAT
TCTGTGGATAACCGTATTACCGCCTTTGAGTGAGCTGATACCGCTCGCCGCAGCCGAACGACCGAGCGCA
GCGAGTCAGTGAGCGAGGAAGCGGAAGAGCGCCCAATACGCAAACCGCCTCTCCCCGCGCGTTGGCCGAT
TCATTAATGCAGCTGGCACGACAGGTTTCCCGACTGGAAAGCGGGCAGTGAGCGCAACGCAATTAATGTG
AGTTAGCTCACTCATTAGGCACCCCAGGCTTTACACTTTATGCTTCCGGCTCGTATGTTGTGTGGAATTG
TGAGCGGATAACAATTTCACACAGGAAACAGCTATGACCATGATTACGCCAAGCGCGCAATTAACCCTCA
CTAAAGGGAACAAAAGCTGGAGCTGCAAGC
