>Addgene plasmid #144941 | TFORF3465 | depositor partial sequence | sequence record 286938 | Insert
ATCGATTGATCAACAAGTTTGTACAAAAAAGTTGGCATGGACGGCTCCTTCGTCCAGCACAGTGTGAGGG
TTCTGCAGGAGCTCAACAAGCAGCGGGAGAAGGGCCAGTACTGCGACGCCACTCTGGACGTGGGGGGCCT
GGTGTTTAAGGCACACTGGAGTGTCCTTGCCTGCTGCAGTCACTTTTTCCAGAGCCTCTACGGGGATGGC
TCAGGGGGCAGTGTCGTCCTCCCTGCTGGCTTCGCTGAGATCTTTGGCCTCTTGTTGGACTTTTTCTACA
CTGGTCACCTCGCTCTCACCTCAGGGAACCGGGATCAGGTGCTCCTGGCAGCCAGGGAGTTGCGAGTGCC
AGAGGCCGTAGAGCTGTGCCAGAGCTTCAAGCCCAAAACTTCAGTGGGACAGGCAGCAGGTGGCCAGAGT
GGGCTGGGGCCCCCTGCCTCCCAGAATGTGAACAGCCACGTCAAGGAGCCGGCAGGCTTGGAAGAAGAGG
AAGTTTCGAGGACTCTGGGTCTAGTCCCCAGGGATCAGGAGCCCAGAGGCAGTCATAGTCCTCAGAGGCC
CCAGCTCCATTCCCCAGCTCAGAGTGAGGGCCCCTCCTCCCTCTGTGGGAAACTGAAGCAGGCCTTGAAG
CCTTGTCCCCTTGAGGACAAGAAACCCGAGGACTGCAAAGTGCCCCCAAGGCCCTTAGAGGCTGAAGGTG
CCCAGCTGCAGGGCGGCAGTAATGAGTGGGAAGTGGTGGTTCAAGTGGAGGATGATGGGGATGGCGATTA
CATGTCTGAGCCTGAGGCTGTGCTGACCAGGAGGAAGTCAAATGTAATCCGAAAGCCCTGTGCAGCTGAG
CCAGCCCTGAGCGCGGGCTCCCTAGCAGCTGAGCCTGCTGAGAACAGAAAAGGTACAGCGGTGCCGGTCG
AATGCCCCACATGTCATAAAAAGTTCCTCAGCAAATATTATCTAAAAGTCCACAACAGGAAACATACTGG
GGAGAAACCCTTTGAGTGTCCCAAATGTGGGAAGTGTTACTTTCGGAAGGAGAACCTCCTGGAGCATGAA
GCCCGGAATTGCATGAACCGCTCGGAACAGGTCTTCACGTGCTCTGTGTGCCAGGAGACATTCCGCCGAA
GGATGGAGCTGCGGGTGCACATGGTGTCTCACACAGGGGAGATGCCCTACAAGTGTTCCTCCTGCTCCCA
GCAGTTCATGCAGAAGAAGGACTTGCAGAGCCACATGATCAAACTTCATGGAGCCCCCAAGCCCCATGCA
TGCCCCACCTGTGCCAAGTGCTTCCTGTCTCGGACAGAGCTGCAGCTGCATGAAGCTTTCAAGCACCGTG
GTGAGAAGCTGTTTGTGTGTGAGGAGTGTGGGCACCGGGCCTCGAGCCGGAATGGCCTGCAGATGCACAT
CAAGGCCAAGCACAGGAATGAGAGGCCACACGTATGTGAGTTCTGCAGCCACGCCTTCACCCAAAAGGCC
AATCTCAACATGCACCTGCGCACACACACGGGTGAGAAGCCCTTCCAGTGCCACCTCTGTGGCAAGACCT
TCCGAACCCAAGCCAGCCTGGACAAGCACAACCGCACCCACACCGGGGAAAGGCCCTTCAGTTGCGAGTT
CTGTGAACAGCGCTTCACTGAGAAGGGGCCCCTCCTGAGGCACGTGGCCAGCCGCCATCAGGAGGGCCGG
CCCCACTTCTGCCAGATATGCGGCAAGACCTTCAAAGCCGTGGAGCAACTGCGTGTGCACGTCAGACGGC
ACAAGGGGGTGAGGAAGTTTGAGTGCACCGAGTGTGGCTACAAGTTTACCCGACAGGCCCACCTGCGGAG
GCACATGGAGATCCACGACCGGGTAGAGAACTACAACCCGCGGCAGCGCAAGCTCCGCAACCTGATCATC
GAGGACGAGAAGATGGTGGTGGTGGCGCTGCAGCCGCCTGCAGAGCTGGAGGTGGGCTCGGCGGAGGTCA
TTGTGGAGTCCCTGGCCCAGGGCGGCCTGGCCTCCCAGCTCCCCGGCCAGAGACTGTGTGCAGAGGAGAG
CTTCACCGGCCCAGGTGTCCTGGAGCCCTCCCTCATCATCACAGCTGCTGTCCCCGAGGACTGTGACACA
TACCCAACTTTCTTGTACAAAGTGGTTGATATCGGTAAGCCTATCCCTAACCCTCTCCTCGGTCTCGATT
CTACGTAGTAATGAACTAGTCCGTAACTTGAAAGTATTTCGATTTCTTGGCTTTATATATCTTGTGGAAA
GGACGATGTTAGCAAACGTAGTAAAAAGTC
