>Addgene plasmid #144941 | TFORF3465 | depositor partial sequence | sequence record 286939 | Barcode
TGTTAGCAAACGTAGTAAAAAGTC
